Addgene plasmid #187215: pSBK.014
Purpose: Expresses retron Eco1 ncRNA v35 (long a1/a2, barcode 6 [CAG-CTG]), and Cas1 + Cas2
Depositing lab: Seth Shipman. Depositing organization: J. David Gladstone Institutes. Publication: Recording gene expression order in DNA by CRISPR addition of retron barcodes. Bhattarai-Kline S, Lear SK, Fishman CB, Lopez SC, Lockshin ER, Schubert MG, Nivala J, Church GM, Shipman SL. Nature. 2022 Aug;608(7921):217-225. doi: 10.1038/s41586-022-04994-6. Epub 2022 Jul 27. PubMed 35896746.
Backbone
  Vector backbone: pRSFDuet-1
  Backbone manufacturer: Novagen
  Backbone size w/o insert (bp): 3829
  Total vector size (bp): 5212
  Vector type: Bacterial Expression, Synthetic Biology
Growth in bacteria
  Bacterial resistance: Kanamycin, 50 μg/mL
  Growth temperature: 37°C
  Growth strain: DH5alpha
  Copy number: Unknown
Gene/Insert 1
  Gene/Insert name: Retron Eco1 ncRNA v35 (long a1/a2, barcode 6 [CAG-CTG])
  Species: E. coli
  Insert size (bp): 203
  Promoter: T7/Lac
  Cloning method: Unknown
  Sequencing primers: 5′ CACGCGGTTGGGAATGTAAT; 3′ TATGCGGCCGTGTACAATAC
Gene/Insert 2
  Gene/Insert name: Cas1 + Cas2 (alt name: Cas1+2)
  Species: E. coli
  Insert size (bp): 1204
  Promoter: T7/Lac
  Cloning method: Gibson Cloning
  Sequencing primers: 5′ ATCATCACCACAGCCAGGAT; 3′ ATGTGCTGGCGTTCAAATTTCGCAGC
Terms and licenses: Academic/Nonprofit Terms; Industry Terms: Not Available to Industry
Depositor comments: P35Q mutation in Cas2 insert does not affect plasmid function. Please visit https://doi.org/10.1101/2021.08.11.455990 for bioRxiv preprint.
How to cite: pSBK.014 was a gift from Seth Shipman (Addgene plasmid # 187215 ; http://n2t.net/addgene:187215 ; RRID:Addgene_187215)
