[The description below was written by a language model from this plasmid's Addgene catalogue record and pLannotate feature annotations shown in this document.]
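Description:
pSBK.014 is a bacterial expression plasmid built on the Novagen pRSFDuet-1 backbone, a dual-cassette vector for co-expressing two products in E. coli. It replicates from the RSF1030 origin, which is compatible with other common plasmid origins and so allows it to be maintained alongside additional plasmids, and it is selected with kanamycin through an aminoglycoside phosphotransferase gene. A lacI gene with its own promoter supplies lac repressor, so transcription from the T7/lac promoters requires a host providing T7 RNA polymerase and is inducible with IPTG.

The plasmid carries two payloads, each recorded as being under a T7/lac promoter. The first is an engineered version of the retron Eco1 non-coding RNA (variant v35, with extended a1/a2 complementary regions and a specific barcode, number 6). This roughly 200 bp insert is not annotated in the feature table, but it presumably lies between the T7 promoter spanning the sequence origin and the second T7 promoter. The second cassette has a T7 promoter and lac operator driving E. coli cas1 (ygbT) followed closely by cas2 (ygbF), ending at a T7 terminator. The short S-Tag, SET1, TcR and extra AmpR promoter annotations are fragmentary backbone remnants or partial matches. The depositor notes a P35Q substitution in Cas2 that does not affect function.

No retron reverse transcriptase is listed, so it would have to come from elsewhere to convert the ncRNA into barcoded single-stranded DNA. The Cas1–Cas2 integrase complex can then capture such DNA as new spacers in a CRISPR array. According to the associated publication, the system is used for molecular recording, writing the order of gene expression events into DNA as retron-derived barcodes.
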