Features (pLannotate 1.2.2; 17 found; start..end, strand, type, name):
    334..352     +  promoter       T7 promoter: promoter for bacteriophage T7 RNA polymerase
    353..377     +  protein_bind   lac operator: The lac repressor binds to the lac operator to inhibit transcription in E. coli. This inhibition can be relieved by adding lactose or isopropyl-β-D-thiogalactopyranoside (IPTG). lac repressor encoded by lacI
    419..1333    +  CDS            ygbT: CAS1_ECOLI - Also known as cas1. Experimental evidence at protein level: Swiss-Prot protein existence level 1. CRISPR (clustered regularly interspaced short palindromic repeat), is an adaptive immune system that provides protection against mobile genetic elements (viruses, transposable elements and conjugative plasmids) (PubMed:21255106, PubMed:24920831, PubMed:24793649). CRISPR clusters contain sequences complementary to antecedent mobile elements and target invading nucleic acids. CRISPR clusters are transcribed and processed into CRISPR RNA (crRNA). The Cas1-Cas2 complex is involved in CRIS
   1338..1619    +  CDS            ygbF: CAS2_ECOLI - Also known as cas2. Experimental evidence at protein level: Swiss-Prot protein existence level 1. CRISPR (clustered regularly interspaced short palindromic repeat), is an adaptive immune system that provides protection against mobile genetic elements (viruses, transposable elements and conjugative plasmids) (PubMed:21255106, PubMed:24920831, PubMed:24793649). CRISPR clusters contain sequences complementary to antecedent mobile elements and target invading nucleic acids. CRISPR clusters are transcribed and processed into CRISPR RNA (crRNA). The Cas1-Cas2 complex is involved in CRIS
   1749..1790    +  CDS            S-Tag (fragment): affinity and epitope tag derived from pancreatic ribonuclease A
   1820..1837    +  CDS            SET1 (fragment): solubility-enhancement tag derived from T7 phage gene 10B
   1845..1892    +  terminator     T7 terminator: transcription terminator for bacteriophage T7 RNA polymerase
   2056..2113    +  promoter       AmpR promoter (fragment): bla
   2122..2937    -  CDS            KanR: aminoglycoside phosphotransferase; aph(3')-Ia; confers resistance to kanamycin in bacteria or G418 (Geneticin®) in eukaryotes
   2938..3029    -  promoter       AmpR promoter: bla
   3045..3794    -  rep_origin     RSF ori: Plasmids containing the RSF 1030 origin of replication can be propagated in E. coli cells that contain additional plasmids with compatible origins.
   3877..3941    -  CDS            TcR (fragment): tetracycline efflux protein; tet; confers resistance to tetracycline
   3956..3977    -  protein_bind   CAP binding site: CAP binding activates transcription in the presence of cAMP. E. coli catabolite activator protein
   3990..5072    -  CDS            lacI: lac repressor; lacI; The lac repressor binds to the lac operator to inhibit transcription in E. coli. This inhibition can be relieved by adding lactose or isopropyl-β-D-thiogalactopyranoside (IPTG).
   5073..5150    -  promoter       lacI promoter: lacI
   5158..5193    -  CDS            TcR (fragment): tetracycline efflux protein; tet; confers resistance to tetracycline
   5196..2       +  promoter       T7 promoter (across the origin): promoter for bacteriophage T7 RNA polymerase
>Addgene plasmid #187215 | pSBK.014 | addgene full sequence | sequence record 368076 | Addgene NGS Result
GGGCATTTAACTATGATAAGATTCCGTATGCGCACCCTTAGCGAGAGGTTTATCATTAAGGTCAACCTCT
GGATGTTGTTTCGGCATCCTGCATTGAATCTGAGTTACAAGAAAATGGAGAGGTCAGACTGACCTCTCCA
CCCGTTTTTTCTGACGTAAGGGTGCGCATACGGAATCTTATCAACTTTCATGAAATCCGCTGCATCACCA
TCATCACCACAGCCAGGATCCGAATTCGAGCTCGGCGCGCCTGCAGGTCGACAAGCTTGCGGCCGCATAA
TGCTTAAGTCGAACAGAAAGTAATCGTATTGTACACGGCCGCATAATCGAAATTAATACGACTCACTATA
GGGGAATTGTGAGCGGATAACAATTCCCCATCTTAGTATATTAGTTAAGTATAAGAAGGAGATATACAAT
GACCTGGCTTCCCCTTAATCCCATTCCACTCAAAGATCGCGTCTCCATGATCTTTCTGCAATATGGGCAG
ATCGATGTAATAGATGGCGCGTTTGTACTTATCGACAAGACAGGGATCCGCACTCATATTCCTGTTGGCT
CGGTTGCCTGCATCATGCTGGAACCTGGTACACGGGTTTCGCATGCAGCTGTACGCCTGGCTGCGCAAGT
TGGAACATTGTTGGTATGGGTGGGGGAAGCGGGCGTTCGTGTTTATGCTTCTGGTCAGCCTGGAGGTGCG
CGTTCAGATAAGCTGCTCTATCAGGCAAAACTTGCTCTGGATGAAGATTTGCGTCTGAAGGTCGTACGTA
AAATGTTTGAACTTCGGTTTGGAGAACCTGCGCCTGCCCGGCGCTCCGTAGAGCAACTCAGAGGTATAGA
AGGCAGTCGCGTGCGGGCAACCTACGCACTTCTGGCGAAGCAATACGGCGTGACATGGAATGGACGTCGC
TACGATCCGAAAGACTGGGAAAAGGGCGATACGATCAACCAATGCATTAGCGCTGCAACTTCCTGTTTAT
ACGGCGTAACTGAAGCGGCGATACTTGCAGCTGGTTATGCACCAGCTATTGGGTTTGTGCATACAGGAAA
GCCTCTTTCCTTTGTTTACGATATTGCAGACATCATTAAATTTGACACTGTTGTACCGAAAGCTTTTGAG
ATAGCGCGTCGTAACCCTGGTGAGCCGGACCGGGAAGTCCGTTTGGCGTGCAGGGATATTTTTCGCAGTA
GTAAAACATTAGCCAAATTGATTCCGCTTATAGAGGACGTGCTTGCCGCTGGAGAAATACAACCGCCGGC
CCCACCTGAAGATGCACAGCCTGTTGCCATTCCGCTTCCTGTTTCACTGGGAGATGCAGGCCATCGGAGT
AGCTGAAATGAGTATGTTGGTCGTGGTCACTGAAAATGTACCTCAGCGCTTACGAGGCAGATTAGCCATC
TGGTTGTTGGAGGTACGTGCAGGGGTATATGTAGGTGATGTATCCGCAAAAATTCGTGAAATGATCTGGG
AACAAATAGCTGGACTGGCGGAAGAAGGCAATGTAGTGATGGCATGGGCAACGAATACAGAAACGGGATT
TGAGTTCCAGACATTTGGGTTAAACAGGCGTACCCCGGTAGATTTGGATGGTTTAAGGTTGGTGTCTTTT
TTACCTGTTTGAGCGGCCGCACTCGAGTCTGGTAAAGAAACCGCTGCTGCGAAATTTGAACGCCAGCACA
TTATGGCAGATCTCAATTGGATATCGGCCGGCCACGCGATCGCTGACGTCGGTACCCTCGAGTCTGGTAA
AGAAACCGCTGCTGCGAAATTTGAACGCCAGCACATGGACTCGTCTACTAGCGCAGCTTAATTAACCTAG
GCTGCTGCCACCGCTGAGCAATAACTAGCATAACCCCTTGGGGCCTCTAAACGGGTCTTGAGGGGTTTTT
TGCTGAAACCTCAGGCATTTGAGAAGCACACGGTCACACTGCTTCCGGTAGTCAATAAACCGGTAAACCA
GCAATAGACATAAGCGGCTATTTAACGACCCTGCCCTGAACCGACGACAAGCTGACGACCGGGTCTCCGC
AAGTGGCACTTTTCGGGGAAATGTGCGCGGAACCCCTATTTGTTTATTTTTCTAAATACATTCAAATATG
TATCCGCTCATGAATTAATTCTTAGAAAAACTCATCGAGCATCAAATGAAACTGCAATTTATTCATATCA
GGATTATCAATACCATATTTTTGAAAAAGCCGTTTCTGTAATGAAGGAGAAAACTCACCGAGGCAGTTCC
ATAGGATGGCAAGATCCTGGTATCGGTCTGCGATTCCGACTCGTCCAACATCAATACAACCTATTAATTT
CCCCTCGTCAAAAATAAGGTTATCAAGTGAGAAATCACCATGAGTGACGACTGAATCCGGTGAGAATGGC
AAAAGTTTATGCATTTCTTTCCAGACTTGTTCAACAGGCCAGCCATTACGCTCGTCATCAAAATCACTCG
CATCAACCAAACCGTTATTCATTCGTGATTGCGCCTGAGCGAGACGAAATACGCGGTCGCTGTTAAAAGG
ACAATTACAAACAGGAATCGAATGCAACCGGCGCAGGAACACTGCCAGCGCATCAACAATATTTTCACCT
GAATCAGGATATTCTTCTAATACCTGGAATGCTGTTTTCCCGGGGATCGCAGTGGTGAGTAACCATGCAT
CATCAGGAGTACGGATAAAATGCTTGATGGTCGGAAGAGGCATAAATTCCGTCAGCCAGTTTAGTCTGAC
CATCTCATCTGTAACATCATTGGCAACGCTACCTTTGCCATGTTTCAGAAACAACTCTGGCGCATCGGGC
TTCCCATACAATCGATAGATTGTCGCACCTGATTGCCCGACATTATCGCGAGCCCATTTATACCCATATA
AATCAGCATCCATGTTGGAATTTAATCGCGGCCTAGAGCAAGACGTTTCCCGTTGAATATGGCTCATACT
CTTCCTTTTTCAATATTATTGAAGCATTTATCAGGGTTATTGTCTCATGAGCGGATACATATTTGAATGT
ATTTAGAAAAATAAACAAATAGGCATGCAGCGCTCTTCCGCTTCCTCGCTCACTGACTCGCTACGCTCGG
TCGTTCGACTGCGGCGAGCGGTGTCAGCTCACTCAAAAGCGGTAATACGGTTATCCACAGAATCAGGGGA
TAAAGCCGGAAAGAACATGTGAGCAAAAAGCAAAGCACCGGAAGAAGCCAACGCCGCAGGCGTTTTTCCA
TAGGCTCCGCCCCCCTGACGAGCATCACAAAAATCGACGCTCAAGCCAGAGGTGGCGAAACCCGACAGGA
CTATAAAGATACCAGGCGTTTCCCCCTGGAAGCTCCCTCGTGCGCTCTCCTGTTCCGACCCTGCCGCTTA
CCGGATACATGTCCGCCTTTCTCCCTTCGGGAAGCGTGGCGCTTTCTCATAGCTCACGCTGTTGGTATCT
CAGTTCGGTGTAGGTCGTTCGCTCCAAGCTGGGCTGTGTGCACGAACCCCCCGTTCAGCCCGACCGCTGC
GCCTTATCCGGTAACTATCGTCTTGAGTCCAACCCGGTAAGACACGACTTATCGCCACTGGCAGCAGCCA
TTGGTAACTGATTTAGAGGACTTTGTCTTGAAGTTATGCACCTGTTAAGGCTAAACTGAAAGAACAGATT
TTGGTGAGTGCGGTCCTCCAACCCACTTACCTTGGTTCAAAGAGTTGGTAGCTCAGCGAACCTTGAGAAA
ACCACCGTTGGTAGCGGTGGTTTTTCTTTATTTATGAGATGATGAATCAATCGGTCTATCAAGTCAACGA
ACAGCTATTCCGTTACTCTAGATTTCAGTGCAATTTATCTCTTCAAATGTAGCACCTGAAGTCAGCCCCA
TACGATATAAGTTGTAATTCTCATGTTAGTCATGCCCCGCGCCCACCGGAAGGAGCTGACTGGGTTGAAG
GCTCTCAAGGGCATCGGTCGAGATCCCGGTGCCTAATGAGTGAGCTAACTTACATTAATTGCGTTGCGCT
CACTGCCCGCTTTCCAGTCGGGAAACCTGTCGTGCCAGCTGCATTAATGAATCGGCCAACGCGCGGGGAG
AGGCGGTTTGCGTATTGGGCGCCAGGGTGGTTTTTCTTTTCACCAGTGAGACGGGCAACAGCTGATTGCC
CTTCACCGCCTGGCCCTGAGAGAGTTGCAGCAAGCGGTCCACGCTGGTTTGCCCCAGCAGGCGAAAATCC
TGTTTGATGGTGGTTAACGGCGGGATATAACATGAGCTGTCTTCGGTATCGTCGTATCCCACTACCGAGA
TGTCCGCACCAACGCGCAGCCCGGACTCGGTAATGGCGCGCATTGCGCCCAGCGCCATCTGATCGTTGGC
AACCAGCATCGCAGTGGGAACGATGCCCTCATTCAGCATTTGCATGGTTTGTTGAAAACCGGACATGGCA
CTCCAGTCGCCTTCCCGTTCCGCTATCGGCTGAATTTGATTGCGAGTGAGATATTTATGCCAGCCAGCCA
GACGCAGACGCGCCGAGACAGAACTTAATGGGCCCGCTAACAGCGCGATTTGCTTGTGACCCAATGCGAC
CAGATGCTCCACGCCCAGTCGCGTACCGTCTTCATGGGAGAAAATAATACTGTTGATGGGTGTCTGGTCA
GAGACATCAAGAAATAACGCCGGAACATTAGTGCAGGCAGCTTCCACAGCAATGGCATCCTGGTCATCCA
GCGGATAGTTAATGATCAGCCCACTGACGCGTTGCGCGAGAAGATTGTGCACCACCGCTTTACAGGCTTC
GACGCCGCTTCGTTCTACCATCGACACCACCACGCTGGCACCCAGTTGATCGGCGCGAGATTTAATCGCC
GCGACAATTTGCGACGGCGCGTGCAGGGCCAGACTGGAGGTGGCAACGCCAATCAGCAACGACTGTTTGC
CCGCCAGTTGTTGTGCCACGCGGTTGGGAATGTAATTCAGCTCCGCCATCGCCGCTTCCACTTTTTCCCG
CGTTTTCGCAGAAACGTGGCTGGCCTGGTTCACCACGCGGGAAACGGTCTGATAAGAGACACCGGCATAC
TCTGCGACATCGTATAACGTTACTGGTTTCACATTCACCACCCTGAATTGACTCTCTTCCGGGCGCTATC
ATGCCATACCGCGAAAGGTTTTGCGCCATTCGATGGTGTCCGGGATCTCGACGCTCTCCCTTATGCGACT
CCTGCATTAGGAAATTAATACGACTCACTATA
